>Addgene plasmid #147769 | pnYC-NpM-HsSMG7opt_732-1091_V | depositor full sequence | sequence record 290216 | Full Sequence
GGTATGGCAATGAAAGACGGTGAGCTGGTGATATGGGATAGTGTTCACCCTTGTTACACCGTTTTCCATG
AGCAAACTGAAACGTTTTCATCGCTCTGGAGTGAATACCACGACGATTTCCGGCAGTTTCTACACATATA
TTCGCAAGATGTGGCGTGTTACGGTGAAAACCTGGCCTATTTCCCTAAAGGGTTTATTGAGAATATGTTT
TTCGTCTCAGCCAATCCCTGGGTGAGTTTCACCAGTTTTGATTTAAACGTGGCCAATATGGACAACTTCT
TCGCCCCCGTTTTCACCATGGGCAAATATTATACGCAAGGCGACAAGGTGCTGATGCCGCTGGCGATTCA
GGTTCATCATGCCGTCTGTGATGGCTTCCATGTCGGCAGAATGCTTAATGAATTACAACAGTACTGCGAT
GAGTGGCAGGGCGGGGCGTAATTTTTTTAAGGCAGTTATTGGTGCCCTTAAACGCCTGGTGCTACGCCTG
AATAAGTGATAATAAGCGGATGAATGGCAGAAATTCGAAAGCAAATTCGACCCGGTCGTCGGTTCAGGGC
AGGGTCGTTAAATAGCCGCTTATGTCTATTGCTGGTTTACCGGTTTATTGACTACCGGAAGCAGTGTGAC
CGTGTGCTTCTCAAATGCCTGAGGCCAGTTTGCTCAGGCTCTCCCCGTGGAGGTAATAATTGACGATATG
ATCATTTATTCTGCCTCCCAGAGCCTGATAAAAACGGTTAGCGCTTCGTTAATACAGATGTAGGTGTTCC
ACAGGGTAGCCAGCAGCATCCTGCGATGCAGATCCGGAACATAATGGTGCAGGGCGCTTGTTTCGGCGTG
GGTATGGTGGCAGGCCCCGTGGCCGGGGGACTGTTGGGCGCTGCCGGCACCTGTCCTACGAGTTGCATGA
TAAAGAAGACAGTCATAAGTGCGGCGACGATAGTCATGCCCCGCGCCCACCGGAAGGAGCTACCGGACAG
CGGTGCGGACTGTTGTAACTCAGAATAAGAAATGAGGCCGCTCATGGCGTTGACTCTCAGTCATAGTATC
GTGGTATCACCGGTTGGTTCCACTCTCTGTTGCGGGCAACTTCAGCAGCACGTAGGGGACTTCCGCGTTT
CCAGACTTTACGAAACACGGAAACCGAAGACCATTCATGTTGTTGCTCAGGTCGCAGACGTTTTGCAGCA
GCAGTCGCTTCACGTTCGCTCGCGTATCGGTGATTCATTCTGCTAACCAGTAAGGCAACCCCGCCAGCCT
AGCCGGGTCCTCAACGACAGGAGCACGATCATGCGCACCCGTGGCCAGGACCCAACGCTGCCCGAGATGC
GCCGCGTGCGGCTGCTGGAGATGGCGGACGCGATGGATATGTTCTGCCAAGGGTTGGTTTGCGCATTCAC
AGTTCTCCGCAAGAATTGATTGGCTCCAATTCTTGGAGTGGTGAATCCGTTAGCGAGGTGCCGCCGGCTT
CCATTCAGGTCGAGGTGGCCCGGCTCCATGCACCGCGACGCAACGCGGGGAGGCAGACAAGGTATAGGGC
GGCGCCTACAATCCATGCCAACCCGTTCCATGTGCTCGCCGAGGCGGCATAAATCGCCGTGACGATCAGC
GGTCCAGTGATCGAAGTTAGGCTGGTAAGAGCCGCGAGCGATCCTTGAAGCTGTCCCTGATGGTCGTCAT
CTACCTGCCTGGACAGCATGGCCTGCAACGCGGGCATCCCGATGCCGCCGGAAGCGAGAAGAATCATAAT
GGGGAAGGCCATCCAGCCTCGCGTCGCGAACGCCAGCAAGACGTAGCCCAGCGCGTCGGCCGCCATGCCG
GCGATAATGGCCTGCTTCTCGCCGAAACGTTTGGTGGCGGGACCAGTGACGAAGGCTTGAGCGAGGGCGT
GCAAGATTCCGAATACCGCAAGCGACAGGCCGATCATCGTCGCGCTCCAGCGAAAGCGGTCCTCGCCGAA
AATGACCCAGAGCGCTGCCGGCACCTGTCCTACGAGTTGCATGATAAAGAAGACAGTCATAAGTGCGGCG
ACGATAGTCATGCCCCGCGCCCACCGGAAGGAGCTGACTGGGTTGAAGGCTCTCAAGGGCATCGGTCGAC
GCTCTCCCTTATGCGACTCCTGCATTAGGAAGCAGCCCAGTAGTAGGTTGAGGCCGTTGAGCACCGCCGC
CGCAAGGAATGGTGCATGCAAGGAGATGGCGCCCAACAGTCCCCCGGCCACGGGGCCTGCCACCATACCC
ACGCCGAAACAAGCGCTCATGAGCCCGAAGTGGCGAGCCCGATCTTCCCCATCGGTGATGTCGGCGATAT
AGGCGCCAGCAACCGCACCTGTGGCGCCGGTGATGCCGGCCACGATGCGTCCGGCGTAGAGGATCAGACT
AAGATCTCGATCCCGCGAAATTAATACGACTCACTATAGGGGAATTGTGAGCGGATAACAATTCCCCACT
AGTAATAATTTTGTTTAACTTTAAGAAGGAGATATACCATGGAAACTGAAGAAGGTAAACTGGTAATCTG
GATTAACGGCGATAAAGGCTATAACGGTCTCGCTGAAGTCGGTAAGAAATTCGAGAAAGATACCGGAATT
AAAGTCACCGTTGAGCATCCGGATAAACTGGAAGAGAAATTCCCACAGGTTGCGGCAACTGGCGATGGCC
CTGACATTATCTTCTGGGCACACGACCGCTTTGGTGGCTACGCTCAATCTGGCCTGTTGGCTGAAATCAC
CCCGGACAAAGCGTTCCAGGACAAGCTGTATCCGTTTACCTGGGATGCCGTACGTTACAACGGCAAGCTG
ATTGCTTACCCGATCGCTGTTGAAGCGTTATCGCTGATTTATAACAAAGACCTGCTGCCGAACCCGCCAA
AAACCTGGGAAGAGATCCCGGCGCTGGATAAAGAACTGAAAGCGAAAGGTAAGAGCGCCCTGATGTTCAA
CCTGCAAGAACCGTACTTCACCTGGCCGCTGATTGCTGCTGACGGGGGTTATGCGTTCAAGTATGAAAAC
GGCAAGTACGACATTAAAGACGTGGGCGTGGATAACGCTGGCGCGAAAGCGGGTCTGACCTTCCTGGTTG
ACCTGATTAAAAACAAACACATGAATGCAGACACCGATTACTCCATCGCAGAAGCTGCCTTTAATAAAGG
CGAAACAGCGATGACCATCAACGGCCCGTGGGCATGGTCCAACATCGACACCAGCAAAGTGAATTATGGT
GTAACGGTACTGCCGACCTTCAAGGGTCAACCATCCAAACCGTTCGTTGGCGTGCTGAGCGCAGGTATTA
ACGCCGCCAGTCCGAACAAAGAGCTGGCAAAAGAGTTCCTCGAAAACTATCTGCTGACTGATGAAGGTCT
GGAAGCGGTTAATAAAGACAAACCGCTGGGTGCCGTAGCGCTGAAGTCTTACGAGGAAGAGTTGGCGAAA
GATCCACGTATTGCCGCCACGATGGAAAACGCCCAGAAAGGTGAAATCATGCCGAACATCCCGCAGATGT
CCGCTTTCTGGTATGCCGTGCGTACTGCGGTGATCAACGCCGCCAGCGGTCGTCAGACTGTCGATGAAGC
CCTTAAAGACGCGCAGACTGGTACCGGCAGCGGCCTGGAAGTTCTGTTCCAGGGGCCCCATATGCTCGAG
ATGCTGGGTAAAAGCCCTCCGCATCATAGCGGTTTTCAGCAGTATCAGCAGGCAGATGCAAGCAAACAGC
TGTGGAATCCGCCTCAGGTTCAGGGTCCGCTGGGCAAAATTATGCCGGTTAAACAGCCGTATTATCTGCA
GACCCAGGATCCGATTAAACTGTTTGAACCGAGCCTGCAGCCTCCGGTTATGCAGCAGCAGCCGCTGGAA
AAAAAAATGAAACCGTTTCCGATGGAACCGTATAATCATAATCCGAGCGAAGTTAAAGTGCCGGAATTCT
ATTGGGATAGCAGCTATAGCATGGCCGATAATCGTAGCGTTATGGCACAGCAGGCAAATATTGATCGTCG
TGGTAAACGTAGTCCGGGTATTTTTCGTCCGGAACAGGATCCGGTGCCTCGTATGCCGTTTGAAAAAAGT
CTGCTGGAAAAACCGAGCGAACTGATGAGCCATAGCAGCAGCTTTCTGAGCCTGACCGGTTTTAGCCTGA
ATCAAGAACGTTATCCGAACAACAGCATGTTCAATGAAGTGTATGGTAAAAATCTGACGAGCAGCAGCAA
AGCAGAACTGAGCCCGAGCATGGCACCGCAAGAAACCAGCCTGTATAGCCTGTTTGAAGGCACCCCGTGG
TCACCGAGTCTGCCTGCAAGCAGCGATCATAGCACACCGGCAAGCCAGAGTCCGCATAGCTCAAATCCGA
GCAGCCTGCCGAGCAGTCCGCCTACCCATAACCATAATAGCGTTCCGTTTAGCAATTTTGGTCCGATTGG
TACACCGGATAATCGTGATCGTCGCACCGCAGATCGTTGGAAAACCGATAAACCGGCAATGGGTGGTTTT
GGTATTGATTATCTGAGCGCAACCAGCAGCAGTGAAAGCAGCTGGCATCAGGCAAGCACCCCGAGCGGCA
CCTGGACCGGTCATGGTCCGAGTATGGAAGATAGCAGCGCAGTTCTGATGGAAAGCCTGAAAAGCATTTG
GAGCAGCAGTATGATGCATCCGGGTCCGAGCGCACTGGAACAGCTGCTGATGCAGCAGAAACAGAAACAG
CAGCGTGGTCAGGGCACCATGAATCCTCCGCATTAATAAGCTAGCCCTAGGAGATCCGGCTGCTAACAAA
GCCCGAAAGGAAGCTGAGTTGGCTGCTGCCACCGCTGAGCAATAACTAGCATAACCCCTTGGGGCCTCTA
AACGGGTCTTGAGGGGTTTTTTGCTGAAAGGAGGAACTATATCCGGATATCCCGCAAGAGGCCCGGCAGT
ACCGGCATAACCAAGCCTATGCCTACAGCATCCAGGGTGACGGTGCCGAGGATGACGATGAGCGCATTGT
TAGATTTCATACACGGTGCCTGACTGCGTTAGCAATTTAACTGTGATAAACTACCGCATTAAAGCTTATC
GATGATAAGCTGTCAAACATGAGAATTACAACTTATATCGTATGGGGCTGACTTCAGGTGCTACATTTGA
AGAGATAAATTGCACTGAAATCAAGAAATATTTTATCTGATTAATAAGATGATCTTCTTGAGATCGTTTT
GGTCTGCGCGTAATCTCTTGCTCTGAAAACGAAAAAACCGCCTTGCAGGGCGGTTTTTCGAAGGTTCTCT
GAGCTACCAACTCTTTGAACCGAGGTAACTGGCTTGGAGGAGCGCAGTCACCAAAACTTGTCCTTTCAGT
TTAGCCTTAACCGGCGCATGACTTCAAGACTAACTCCTCTAAATCAATTACCAGTGGCTGCTGCCAGTGG
TGCTTTTGCATGTCTTTCCGGGTTGGACTCAAGACGATAGTTACCGGATAAGGCGCAGCGGTCGGACTGA
ACGGGGGGTTCGTGCATACAGTCCAGCTTGGAGCGAACTGCCTACCCGGAACTGAGTGTCAGGCGTGGAA
TGAGACAAACGCGGCCATAACAGCGGAATGACACCGGTAAACCGAAAGGCAGGAACAGGAGAGCGCACGA
GGGAGCCGCCAGGGGGAAACGCCTGGTATCTTTATAGTCCTGTCGGGTTTCGCCACCACTGATTTGAGCG
TCAGATTTCGTGATGCTTGTCAGGGGGGCGGAGCCTATGGAAAAACGGCTTTGCCGCGGCCCTCTCACTT
CCCTGTTAAGTATCTTCCTGGCATCTTCCAGGAAATCTCCGCCCCGTTCGTAAGCCATTTCCGCTCGCCG
CAGTCGAACGACCGAGCGTAGCGAGTCAGTGAGCGAGGAAGCGGAATATATCCTGTATCACATATTCTGC
TGACGCACCGGTGCAGCCTTTTTTCTCCTGCCACATGAAGCACTTCACTGACACCCTCATCAGTGCCAAC
ATAGTAAGCCAGTATACACTCCCCTAGCGCTGATGTCCGGCGGTGCTTTTGCCGTTACGCACCACCCCGT
CAGTAGCTGAACAGGAGGGACAGCTGATAGAAACAGAAGCCACTGGAGCACCTCAAAAACACCATCATAC
ACTAAATCAGTAAGTTGGCAGCATCACCCGACGCACTTTGCGCCGAATAAATACCTGTGACGGAAGATCA
CTTCGCAGAATAAATAAATCCTGGTGTCCCTGTTGATACCGGGAAGCCCTGGGCCAACTTTTGGCGAAAA
TGAGACGTTGATCGGCACGTAAGAGGTTCCAACTTTCACCATAATGAAATAAGATCACTACCGGGCGTAT
TTTTTGAGTTATCGAGATTTTCAGGAGCTAAGGAAGCTAAAATGGAGAAAAAAATCACTGGATATACCAC
CGTTGATATATCCCAATGGCATCGTAAAGAACATTTTGAGGCATTTCAGTCAGTTGCTCAATGTACCTAT
AACCAGACCGTTCAGCTGGATATTACGGCCTTTTTAAAGACCGTAAAGAAAAATAAGCACAAGTTTTATC
CGGCCTTTATTCACATTCTTGCCCGCCTGATGAATGCTCATCCGGAATTC
Features (pLannotate 1.2.2; 18 found; start..end, strand, type, name):
    739..834     -  CDS            resD (fragment): REDF_ECOLI - Also known as D. Protein inferred from homology: Swiss-Prot protein existence level 3. Acts as a repressor of transcription and as a site-specific resolvase that cleaves at the RfsF site. From Escherichia coli (strain K12).
    824..881     +  CDS            TcR (fragment): tetracycline efflux protein; tet; confers resistance to tetracycline
    878..971     -  CDS            TcR (fragment): tetracycline efflux protein; tet; confers resistance to tetracycline
   1475..2375    -  CDS            TcR (fragment): tetracycline efflux protein; tet; confers resistance to tetracycline
   2402..2420    +  promoter       T7 promoter: promoter for bacteriophage T7 RNA polymerase
   2421..2445    +  protein_bind   lac operator: The lac repressor binds to the lac operator to inhibit transcription in E. coli. This inhibition can be relieved by adding lactose or isopropyl-β-D-thiogalactopyranoside (IPTG). lac repressor encoded by lacI
   2460..2482    +  RBS            RBS: efficient ribosome binding site from bacteriophage T7 gene 10 (Olins and Rangwala, 1989)
   2493..3589    +  CDS            MBP (fragment): maltose binding protein from E. coli; malE (mutated); This version of the gene does not encode a signal sequence, so MBP will remain in the cytosol.
   3644..4723    +  CDS            SMG7 (fragment): SMG7_HUMAN - Also known as C1orf16, EST1C, KIAA0250. Experimental evidence at protein level: Swiss-Prot protein existence level 1. Plays a role in nonsense-mediated mRNA decay. Recruits UPF1 to cytoplasmic mRNA decay bodies. Together with SMG5 is thought to provide a link to the mRNA degradation machinery involving exonucleolytic pathways, and to serve as an adapter for UPF1 to protein phosphatase 2A (PP2A), thereby triggering UPF1 dephosphorylation. From Homo sapiens (Human).
   4749..4798    +  CDS            SET1 (fragment): solubility-enhancement tag derived from T7 phage gene 10B
   4806..4853    +  terminator     T7 terminator: transcription terminator for bacteriophage T7 RNA polymerase
   4876..4980    -  CDS            TcR (fragment): tetracycline efflux protein; tet; confers resistance to tetracycline
   5028..5056    -  promoter       tet promoter: E. coli promoter for tetracycline efflux protein gene
   5168..5713    +  rep_origin     p15A ori: Plasmids containing the medium-copy-number p15A origin of replication can be propagated in E. coli cells that contain a second plasmid with the ColE1 origin.
   5801..5856    +  rep_origin     RSF ori (fragment): Plasmids containing the RSF 1030 origin of replication can be propagated in E. coli cells that contain additional plasmids with compatible origins.
   5975..6118    -  mobile_element IS1 (fragment): prokaryotic transposable element IS1
   6239..6341    +  promoter       cat promoter: promoter of the E. coli cat gene encoding chloramphenicol acetyltransferase
   6342..441     +  CDS            CmR (across the origin): chloramphenicol acetyltransferase; cat; confers resistance to chloramphenicol
