[The description below was written by a language model from this plasmid's Addgene catalogue record and pLannotate feature annotations shown in this document.]
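Description:
pnYC-NpM-HsSMG7opt_732-1091_V is a 6,560 nt bacterial expression plasmid for producing a C-terminal fragment (residues 732–1091) of human SMG7 in E. coli. The record lists the backbone as unknown, but the annotated features point to a pACYC-like architecture. These include a p15A origin of replication, a chloramphenicol acetyltransferase gene driven by its own cat promoter, and several disrupted remnants of a tetracycline resistance gene and its promoter flanking the expression cassette. Selection is with chloramphenicol, and the plasmid is catalogued as low copy. Because p15A is compatible with ColE1-type origins, vectors of this kind can be maintained alongside a second plasmid for co-expression of binding partners, although the record does not state that this was the intent here.

The expression cassette consists of a T7 promoter followed by a lac operator, which gives IPTG-inducible transcription in hosts supplying T7 RNA polymerase. Next comes the phage T7 gene 10 ribosome binding site. The open reading frame begins with a cytosolic maltose-binding protein (lacking its signal sequence) placed upstream of the SMG7 fragment, providing an N-terminal solubility and affinity tag. The nature of the short linker between the two is not annotated. The depositor notes that the SMG7 coding sequence is a synthetic version codon-optimised for E. coli. A T7 terminator closes the cassette, and the short "SET1" hit just before it is probably vector-derived sequence rather than a functional tag.

SMG7 acts in nonsense-mediated mRNA decay, linking UPF1 to the mRNA degradation machinery together with SMG5. The associated work concerns SMG5–SMG7 recruitment of the CCR4–NOT deadenylase via POP2, so this construct fits recombinant protein production for interaction studies.
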