Addgene plasmid #147769: pnYC-NpM-HsSMG7opt_732-1091_V
Purpose: Bacterial Expression of HsSMG7opt_732-1091
Depositing lab: Elisa Izaurralde. Depositing organization: Max Planck Institute for Developmental Biology. Publication: The SMG5-SMG7 heterodimer directly recruits the CCR4-NOT deadenylase complex to mRNAs containing nonsense codons via interaction with POP2. Loh B, Jonas S, Izaurralde E. Genes Dev. 2013 Oct 1;27(19):2125-38. doi: 10.1101/gad.226951.113. PubMed 24115769.
Backbone
  Vector backbone: Unknown
  Vector type: Bacterial Expression
Growth in bacteria
  Bacterial resistance: Chloramphenicol, 25 μg/mL
  Growth temperature: 37°C
  Growth strain: DH5alpha
  Copy number: Low Copy
Gene/Insert
  Gene/Insert name: HsSMG7opt_732-1091
  Species: H. sapiens (human)
  Entrez Gene: SMG7 (a.k.a. C1orf16, EST1C, SGA56M)
  Cloning method: Unknown
Terms and licenses: Academic/Nonprofit Terms; Industry Terms: Not Available to Industry
Depositor comments: HsSmg7 codon optimized DNA for expresssion in E. coli (GeneArt) Plasmids from this collection were made available to the research community and donated after the lab closed. Please note that the sequence provided by the depositing laboratory may be theoretical/predicted or based on Sanger sequencing results. There may be discrepancies between sequencing results obtained by Addgene and the depositor sequence. If an Addgene verified sequence is not available, please contact before placing your order to request that our lab fully sequence the plasmid.
How to cite: pnYC-NpM-HsSMG7opt_732-1091_V was a gift from Elisa Izaurralde (Addgene plasmid # 147769 ; http://n2t.net/addgene:147769 ; RRID:Addgene_147769)
